>Addgene plasmid #12880 | DCT.VV.Orf192 | addgene partial sequence | sequence record 19269 | T7 5'-TAATACGACTCACTATAGGG-3'
ACCATGATTGTCGCATGGTTTCTATTATTAATTTTATTGGAGAAACACGGTCTTCCAATGACACAAGGTT
CTGTCAACTTTTTAATATTGTCAGATCTAATTTTCTTTGATCCACTACAGGCAAAATCAGGTAGTTCGCT
ACAGAATACAGATCTTTTCAAATGCATGTTAGCGATAAATGGATTAGGTCCTTTATCCAATACATCTGTT
AAAATTGTTTGAGCAATTCCCGGGGATCCGAATAAAGGGTCAAGACAATTCTGCAGATATCCAGCACAGT
GGCGGCCGCTCGAGTCTAGAGGGCCCGCGGTTCGAAGGTAAGCCTATCCCTAACCCTCTCCTCGGTCTCG
ATTCTACGCGTACCGGTCATCATCACCATCACCATTGAGTTTAAACCCGCTGATCAGCCTCGACTGTGCC
TTCTAGTTGCCAGCCATCTGTTGTTTGCCCCTCCCCCGTGCCTTCCTTGACCCTGGAAGGTGCCACTCCC
ACTGTCCTTTCCTAATAAAATGAGGAAATTGCATCGCATTGTCTGAGTAGGTGTCATTCTA
