[The description below was written by a language model from this plasmid's Addgene catalogue record.]
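Description:
DCT.VV.Orf192 is a mammalian expression plasmid built on the commercial pcDNA 3.1D V5-His-TOPO backbone (about 5.5 kb without insert) and carrying a short, 219 bp open reading frame from vaccinia virus. It is one member of a library of vaccinia ORF clones, and the "Orf192" designation is an internal library number rather than a standard gene name; the corresponding ORF names in the Copenhagen and WR strains are recorded only in a supplementary spreadsheet accompanying the collection and are not given in this record. The insert is listed as flanked by BamHI sites on both sides, both retained, and it can be sequenced from the upstream T7 primer site.

The plasmid is maintained at high copy in E. coli under ampicillin selection, and it also carries a neomycin resistance marker allowing G418 selection of transfected mammalian cells. No feature table is provided and the promoter is not stated. Vectors of the pcDNA3.1 family generally drive the insert from the CMV immediate-early promoter, and this backbone offers C-terminal V5 and polyhistidine tags, but whether the ORF is in frame with those tags is not recorded.

The clone was made for screening, in the context of work identifying poxvirus CD8+ T cell determinants relevant to smallpox vaccine design, where individual viral ORFs are expressed in cells to find those recognised by T cells. The depositors caution that the insert may differ from the current canonical reference sequence, so it should be verified against the available quality-control data before use.
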