Addgene plasmid #12880: DCT.VV.Orf192
Purpose: This plasmid was designed for screening purposes and may contain discrepancies relative to the current canonical GenBank version of the gene.
Depositing lab: Jack Bennink & Jon Yewdell. Depositing organization: National Institute of Allergy and Infectious Diseases (NIAID). Publication: Identification of poxvirus CD8+ T cell determinants to enable rational design and characterization of smallpox vaccines. Tscharke DC, Karupiah G, Zhou J, Palmore T, Irvine KR, Haeryfar SM, Williams S, Sidney J, Sette A, Bennink JR, Yewdell JW. J Exp Med. 2005 January 3; 201(1): 95–104. 10.1084/jem.20041912 PubMed 15623576.
Backbone
  Vector backbone: pcDNA 3.1D V5-His-TOPO
  Backbone manufacturer: Invitrogen
  Backbone size w/o insert (bp): 5514
  Vector type: Mammalian Expression
  Selectable markers: Neomycin (select with G418)
Growth in bacteria
  Bacterial resistance: Ampicillin, 100 μg/mL
  Growth temperature: 37°C
  Growth strain: DH5alpha
  Copy number: High Copy
Gene/Insert
  Gene/Insert name: VV.Orf192
  Species: Vaccinia Virus
  Insert size (bp): 219
  Cloning method: Restriction Enzyme; 5′ cloning site BamHI (not destroyed); 3′ cloning site BamHI (not destroyed)
  Sequencing primers: 5′ Universal T7
Terms and licenses: Academic/Nonprofit Terms; Industry Terms: Not Available to Industry
Depositor comments: Please see the Vaccinia kit page ( https://www.addgene.org/vvorf/ ) for more information. The kit page contains the supplemental VVOrfData spreadsheet, which includes important information about this plasmid. The plasmid and insert names provided here relate only to this library. The name of the ORF (if present) in VACV strain Copenhagen and the name of the ORF (if annotated) in VACV strain WR sequence can be found in VVOrfData spreadsheet. Please note that the amino acid sequence given for each ORF in the spreadsheet may contain some errors. Additionally, changes from the expected sequence may be present in these plasmids. Please see Addgene's quality control sequence and sequencing notes in the VVOrfData spreadsheet before ordering this plasmid.
How to cite: DCT.VV.Orf192 was a gift from Jack Bennink & Jon Yewdell (Addgene plasmid # 12880 ; http://n2t.net/addgene:12880 ; RRID:Addgene_12880)
